>Addgene plasmid #63875 | pSG lac10 | addgene partial sequence | sequence record 110726 | LacZ-R 5'-GACAGTATCGGCCTCAGGAA-3'
ACCAGGCAAAGCGCCATTCGCCATTCAGGCTGCGCAACTGTTGGGAAGGGCGATCGGTGCGGGCCTCTTC
GCTATTACGCCAGCTGGCGAAAGGGGGATGTGCTGCAAGGCGATTAAGTTGGGTAACGCCAGGGTTTTCC
CAGTCACGACGTTGTAAAACGACGGCCAGTGAATTAGGGCCGCTAACTATACCACAAAGCTTAGCGTAAT
CATGGTGAATTCTGTTTCCTGTGTGAAATTGTTATCCGCTCACAATTGTCGACATTATACGAGCCGATGA
TTAATTGTCAACACGGCCGACGCGCTGGGCTACGTCTTGCTGGCGTTCGCGACGCGAGGCTGGATGGCCT
TCCCCATTATGATTCTTCTCGCTTCCGGCGGCATCGGGATGCCCGCGTTGCAGGCCATGCTGTCCAGGCA
GGTAGATGACGACCATCAGGGACAGCTTCAAGGATCGCTCGCGGCTCTTACCAGCCTAACTTCGATCATT
GGACCGCTGATCGTCACGGCGATTTATGCCGCCTCGGCGAGCACATGGAACGGGTTGGCATGGATTGTAG
GCGCCGCCCTATACCTTGTCTGCCTCCCCGCGTTGCGTCGCGGTGCATGGAGCCGGGCCACCTCGACCTG
AATGGAAGCCACTGCGATGAGTGGCAGGGCGG
