[The description below was written by a language model from this plasmid's Addgene catalogue record.]
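Description:
pSG lac10 is a low-copy bacterial expression plasmid built on the pACYC184 backbone (about 4.5 kb without insert) and used as a reporter for measuring translational accuracy in Escherichia coli. pACYC184 replicates from the p15A origin, which makes it compatible with the common ColE1/pMB1-type plasmids, so a reporter like this one can be maintained alongside a second plasmid in the same cell. Selection is by tetracycline resistance. The record notes that part of the construct derives from an earlier plasmid, pSG25, and that the insert was introduced by restriction cloning between NaeI and ScaI sites, both of which were destroyed in the process.

The payload is an approximately 3.2 kb E. coli lacZ gene driven by the PtacI promoter, a strong hybrid trp/lac promoter. The key feature is a -1 frameshift mutation engineered near the 5' end of the lacZ coding sequence. Because normal, in-frame decoding of this message cannot yield full-length enzyme, active β-galactosidase is produced only when ribosomes shift reading frame in a way that compensates for the mutation and restores the correct frame. The level of β-galactosidase activity therefore serves as a quantitative readout of how frequently such frameshifting errors occur. Placing the lesion close to the start of the gene means that essentially the whole enzyme must be translated after the corrective event.

Consistent with its stated purpose, the plasmid is suited to comparing translational fidelity between strains or conditions, for example assessing how ribosomal RNA mutations affect reading-frame maintenance. No feature table was provided, so the exact sequence context of the frameshift is not stated.
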