Addgene plasmid #63875: pSG lac10
Purpose: Measurements of translational accuracy
Depositing lab: Albert Dahlberg. Depositing organization: Brown University. Publication: Mutations at U2555, a tRNA-protected base in 23S rRNA, affect translational fidelity. O'Connor M, Dahlberg AE. Proc Natl Acad Sci U S A. 1993 Oct 1;90(19):9214-8. PubMed 8415679.
Backbone
  Vector backbone: pACYC184
  Backbone size w/o insert (bp): 4500
  Vector type: Bacterial Expression
Growth in bacteria
  Bacterial resistance: Tetracycline, 10 μg/mL
  Growth temperature: 37°C
  Growth strain: DH5alpha
  Copy number: Low Copy
Gene/Insert
  Gene/Insert name: lacZ
  Species: Escherichia coli
  Insert size (bp): 3200
  Mutation: -1 frameshift near 5' end
  GenBank ID: NC_000913.3
  Entrez Gene: lacZ (a.k.a. b0344, ECK0341)
  Promoter: PtacI
  Cloning method: Restriction Enzyme; 5′ cloning site NaeI (destroyed during cloning); 3′ cloning site ScaI (destroyed during cloning)
  Sequencing primers: 5′ M13pUC-Rev
Resource information
  A portion of this plasmid was derived from a plasmid made by: Derived from pSG25
Terms and licenses: Academic/Nonprofit Terms; Industry Terms: Not Available to Industry
Depositor comments: This plasmid carries a -1 frameshift mutation near the 5' end of lacZ.
How to cite: pSG lac10 was a gift from Albert Dahlberg (Addgene plasmid # 63875 ; http://n2t.net/addgene:63875 ; RRID:Addgene_63875)
